LOCUS       Exported 5682 bp ds-DNA circular SYN 13-MAY-2021
DEFINITION  Yeast Expression plasmid for SARS-CoV-2 nsp6.
ACCESSION   .
VERSION     .
KEYWORDS    pGBW-m4046504
SOURCE      synthetic DNA construct
  ORGANISM  synthetic DNA construct
REFERENCE   1 (bases 1 to 5682)
  TITLE     SARS-CoV-2 protein Yeast expression constructs, tagged, for protein
            expression and/or purification
REFERENCE   2 (bases 1 to 5682)
  AUTHORS   .
  TITLE     Direct Submission
  JOURNAL   Exported May 13, 2021 from SnapGene Server 1.1.58
            http://www.snapgene.com
FEATURES             Location/Qualifiers
     source          1..5682
                     /organism="synthetic DNA construct"
                     /mol_type="other DNA"
     promoter        25..466
                     /gene="S. cerevisiae GAL1"
                     /label=GAL1 promoter
                     /note="inducible promoter, regulated by Gal4"
     protein_bind    25..142
                     /label=UAS
                     /bound_moiety="Gal4"
                     /note="upstream activating sequence mediating
                     Gal4-dependent induction"
     primer_bind     437..460
                     /label=GAL1
                     /note="S. cerevisiae GAL1 promoter, forward primer"
     CDS             1351..1368
                     /codon_start=1
                     /product="thrombin recognition and cleavage site"
                     /label=thrombin site
                     /translation="LVPRGS"
     CDS             1369..1392
                     /codon_start=1
                     /product="peptide that binds Strep-Tactin(R), an engineered
                     form of streptavidin"
                     /label=Strep-Tag II
                     /translation="WSHPQFEK"
     primer_bind     complement(1437..1455)
                     /label=CYC1
                     /note="CYC1 transcription termination signal, reverse
                     primer"
     CDS             1806..2609
                     /codon_start=1
                     /gene="S. cerevisiae URA3"
                     /product="orotidine-5'-phosphate decarboxylase, required
                     for uracil biosynthesis"
                     /label=URA3
                     /note="yeast auxotrophic marker, counterselectable with
                     5-fluoroorotic acid (5-FOA)"
                     /translation="MSKATYKERAATHPSPVAAKLFNIMHEKQTNLCASLDVRTTKELL
                     ELVEALGPKICLLKTHVDILTDFSMEGTVKPLKALSAKYNFLLFEDRKFADIGNTVKLQ
                     YSAGVYRIAEWADITNAHGVVGPGIVSGLKQAAEEVTKEPRGLLMLAELSCKGSLSTGE
                     YTKGTVDIAKSDKDFVIGFIAQRDMGGRDEGYDWLIMTPGVGLDDKGDALGQQYRTVDD
                     VVSTGSDIIIVGRGLFAKGRDAKVEGERYRKAGWEAYLRRCGQQN"
     rep_origin      2692..3674
                     /label=2u ori
                     /note="yeast 2u plasmid origin of replication"
     terminator      3752..3781
                     /label=T3Te terminator
                     /note="phage T3 early transcription terminator"
     rep_origin      3803..4390
                     /direction=RIGHT
                     /label=ori
                     /note="high-copy-number ColE1/pMB1/pBR322/pUC origin of
                     replication"
     terminator      4402..4429
                     /label=T7Te terminator
                     /note="phage T7 early transcription terminator"
     CDS             complement(4453..4644)
                     /codon_start=1
                     /gene="rop"
                     /product="Rop protein, which maintains plasmids at low copy
                     number"
                     /label=rop
                     /translation="MTKQEKTALNMARFIRSQTLTLLEKLNELDADEQADICESLHDHA
                     DELYRSCLARFGDDGENL"
     CDS             complement(4645..5505)
                     /codon_start=1
                     /gene="bla"
                     /product="beta-lactamase"
                     /label=AmpR
                     /note="confers resistance to ampicillin, carbenicillin, and
                     related antibiotics"
                     /translation="MSIQHFRVALIPFFAAFCLPVFAHPETLVKVKDAEDQLGARVGYI
                     ELDLNSGKILESLRPEERFPMMSTFKVLLCGAVLSRIDAGQEQLGRRIHYSQNDLVEYS
                     PVTEKHLTDGMTVRELCSAAITMSDNTAANLLLATIGGPKELTAFLHNMGDHVTRLDRW
                     EPELNEAIPNDERDTTMPVAMATTLRKLLTGELLTLASRQQLIDWMEADKVAGSLLRSA
                     LPAGWFIADKSGAGERGSRGIIAALGPDGKPSRIVVIYTTGSQATMDERNRQIAEIGAS
                     LIKHW"
     primer_bind     5268..5287
                     /label=Amp-R
                     /note="Ampicillin resistance gene, reverse primer"
     promoter        complement(5506..5608)
                     /label=cat promoter
                     /note="promoter of the E. coli cat gene encoding
                     chloramphenicol acetyltransferase"
     terminator      5609..5640
                     /label=tonB terminator
                     /note="bidirectional E. coli tonB-P14 transcription
                     terminator"
ORIGIN
        1 gcggccgctt gctatattga agtacggatt agaagccgcc gagcgggcga cagccctccg
       61 acggaagact ctcctccgtg cgtcctcgtc ttcaccggtc gcgttcctga aacgcagatg
      121 tgcctcgcgc cgcactgctc cgaacaataa agattctaca atactagctt ttatggttat
      181 gaagaggaaa aattggcagt aacctggccc cacaaacctt caaattaacg aatcaaatta
      241 acaaccatag gatgataatg cgattagttt tttagcctta tttctggggt aattaatcag
      301 cgaagcgatg atttttgatc tattaacaga tatataaatg gaaaagctgc ataaccactt
      361 taactaatac tttcaacatt ttcagtttgt attacttctt attcaaatgt cataaaagta
      421 tcaacaaaaa attgttaata tacctctata ctttaacgtc aaggagaaaa aactataatg
      481 tctgctgtca aaagaactat taagggtacc catcactggt tgctgctaac aatcttaact
      541 tccttgttag tgcttgttca aagtacccag tggtcgttgt ttttcttctt gtacgagaac
      601 gcctttctcc cattcgcaat ggggataatt gctatgtcag cttttgccat gatgttcgtt
      661 aagcacaaac atgcgttttt gtgcttattc ttgttgcctt ctctcgctac ggtagcttat
      721 ttcaatatgg tctacatgcc agcttcctgg gttatgcgta tcatgacttg gttggacatg
      781 gttgatacca gcctttctgg tttcaagttg aaagattgtg tcatgtacgc atctgccgtt
      841 gtattactaa ttcttatgac tgctagaacc gtctatgacg atggcgcgag aagggtttgg
      901 acactaatga acgtgttgac tttagtttac aaggtctact atggaaatgc cttggaccaa
      961 gctatctcca tgtgggcttt aataatctca gtcacttcta actacagtgg tgttgttact
     1021 acagtgatgt ttttggctag aggtattgtc ttcatgtgtg ttgaatattg tcccattttc
     1081 tttatcaccg gtaacacttt acaatgcatt atgttggttt actgtttctt aggttacttt
     1141 tgtacctgtt atttcggcct attttgtttg ttgaatcgat actttagact cacattgggt
     1201 gtttacgatt atttggtcag cactcaagaa tttagatata tgaactccca aggtttgtta
     1261 ccaccaaaga actctattga tgccttcaag ttgaacatca agctgttagg tgtcggtgga
     1321 aaaccttgca tcaaggtagc caccgtccaa ctcgtgccga gaggttcttg gagccatccg
     1381 cagtttgaaa aataaacagg ccccttttcc tttgtcgata tcatgtaatt agttatgtca
     1441 cgcttacatt cacgccctcc tcccacatcc gctctaaccg aaaaggaagg agttagacaa
     1501 cctgaagtct aggtccctat ttattttttt taatagttat gttagtatta agaacgttat
     1561 ttatatttca aatttttctt ttttttctgt acaaagcggc cgccgaacca ctagtgcact
     1621 gcagtacacg gtttccttga aatttttttg attcggtaat ctccgaacag aaggaagaac
     1681 gaaggaagga gcacagactt agattggtat atatacgcat atgtagtgtt gaagaaacat
     1741 gaaattgccc agtattctta acccaactgc acagaacaaa aacgtgcagg aaacgaagat
     1801 aaatcatgtc gaaagctaca tataaggaac gtgctgctac tcatcctagt cctgttgctg
     1861 ccaagctatt taatatcatg cacgaaaagc aaacaaactt gtgtgcttca ttggatgttc
     1921 gtaccaccaa ggaattactg gagttagttg aagcattagg tcccaaaatt tgtttactaa
     1981 aaacacatgt ggatatcttg actgattttt ccatggaggg cacagttaag ccgctaaagg
     2041 cattatccgc caagtacaat tttttactct tcgaggacag aaaatttgct gacattggta
     2101 atacagtcaa attgcagtac tctgcgggtg tatacagaat agcagaatgg gcagacatta
     2161 cgaatgcaca cggtgtggtg ggcccaggta ttgttagcgg tttgaagcag gcggcagaag
     2221 aagtaacaaa ggaacctaga ggccttttga tgttagcaga attgtcatgc aagggctccc
     2281 tatctactgg agaatatact aagggtactg ttgacattgc gaagagcgac aaagattttg
     2341 ttatcggctt tattgctcaa agagacatgg gtggaagaga tgaaggttac gattggttga
     2401 ttatgacacc cggtgtgggt ttagatgaca agggagatgc attgggtcaa cagtatagaa
     2461 ccgtggatga tgtggtttct acaggatctg acattattat tgttggaaga ggactatttg
     2521 caaagggaag ggatgctaag gtagagggtg aacgttacag aaaagcaggc tgggaagcat
     2581 atttgagaag atgcggccag caaaactaaa aaactgtatt ataagtaaat gcatgtatac
     2641 taaactcaca aattagagct tcaatttaat tatatcagtt attacccgag taacgaagca
     2701 tctgtgcttc attttgtaga acaaaaatgc aacgcgagag cgctaatttt tcaaacaaag
     2761 aatctgagct gcatttttac agaacagaaa tgcaacgcga aagcgctatt ttaccaacga
     2821 agaatctgtg cttcattttt gtaaaacaaa aatgcaacgc gagagcgcta atttttcaaa
     2881 caaagaatct gagctgcatt tttacagaac agaaatgcaa cgcgagagcg ctattttacc
     2941 aacaaagaat ctatacttct tttttgttct acaaaaatgc atcccgagag cgctattttt
     3001 ctaacaaagc atcttagatt actttttttc tcctttgtgc gctctataat gcagtctctt
     3061 gataactttt tgcactgtag gtccgttaag gttagaagaa ggctactttg gtgtctattt
     3121 tctcttccat aaaaaaagcc tgactccact tcccgcgttt actgattact agcgaagctg
     3181 cgggtgcatt ttttcaagat aaaggcatcc ccgattatat tctataccga tgtggattgc
     3241 gcatactttg tgaacagaaa gtgatagcgt tgatgattct tcattggtca gaaaattatg
     3301 aacggtttct tctattttgt ctctatatac tacgtatagg aaatgtttac attttcgtat
     3361 tgttttcgat tcactctatg aatagttctt actacaattt ttttgtctaa agagtaatac
     3421 tagagataaa cataaaaaat gtagaggtcg agtttagatg caagttcaag gagcgaaagg
     3481 tggatgggta ggttatatag ggatatagca cagagatata tagcaaagag atacttttga
     3541 gcaatgtttg tggaagcggt attcgcaata ttttagtagc tcgttacagt ccggtgcgtt
     3601 tttggttttt tgaaagtgcg tcatcagagc gcttttggtt ttcaaaagcg ctctgaagtt
     3661 cctatacttt ctagctagag aataggaact tcccgagcgg ccgcgtgtta caagcttgac
     3721 tccagcgtaa ctggactgca atcaactcac tggctcacct tcacgggtgg gcctttcttc
     3781 ggtagaaaat caaaggatct tcttgagatc ctttttttct gcgcgtaatc tgctgcttgc
     3841 aaacaaaaaa accaccgcta ccagcggtgg tttgtttgcc ggatcaagag ctaccaactc
     3901 tttttccgag gtaactggct tcagcagagc gcagatacca aatactgttc ttctagtgta
     3961 gccgtagtta ggccaccact tcaagaactc tgtagcaccg cctacatacc tcgctctgct
     4021 aatcctgtta ccagtggctg ctgccagtgg cgataagtcg tgtcttaccg ggttggactc
     4081 aagacgatag ttaccggata aggcgcagcg gtcgggctga acggggggtt cgtgcacaca
     4141 gcccagcttg gagcgaacga cctacaccga actgagatac ctacagcgtg agctatgaga
     4201 aagcgccacg cttcccgaag ggagaaaggc ggacaggtat ccggtaagcg gcagggtcgg
     4261 aacaggagag cgcacgaggg agcttccagg ggtaaacgcc tggtatcttt atagtcctgt
     4321 cgggtttcgc cacctctgac ttgagcatcg atttttgtga tgctcgtcag gggggcggag
     4381 cctatggaaa aacgccagca acgcagaaag gcccacccga aggtgagcca ggtgattaca
     4441 tttgggccct catcagaggt tttcaccgtc atcaccgaaa cgcgcgaggc agctgcggta
     4501 aagctcatca gcgtggtcgt gaagcgattc acagatgtct gcctgttcat ccgcgtccag
     4561 ctcgttgagt ttctccagaa gcgttaatgt ctggcttctg ataaagcggg ccatgttaag
     4621 ggcggttttt tcctgtttgg tcacttacca atgcttaatc agtgaggcac ctatctcagc
     4681 gatctgtcta tttcgttcat ccatagttgc ctgactcccc gtcgtgtaga taactacgat
     4741 gcgggagggc ttaccatctg gccccagtgc tgcaatgata ccgcgagacc cacgctcacc
     4801 ggctccagat ttatcagcaa taaaccagcc agccgggagg gccgagcgca gaagtgatcc
     4861 tgcaacttta tccgcctcca tccagtctat taattgttgc cgggaagcta gagtaagtag
     4921 ttcgccagtt aatagtttgc gcaacgttgt tgccattgct acaggcatcg tggtgtcacg
     4981 ctcgtcgttt ggtatggctt cattcagctc cggttcccaa cgatcaaggc gagttacatg
     5041 atcccccatg ttgtgcaaaa aagcggttag ctccttcggt cctccgatcg ttgccagaag
     5101 taagttggcc gcagtgttat cactcatggt tatggcagca ctgcataatt ctcttactgt
     5161 catgccatcc gtgagatgct tttctgtgac tggtgagtac tcaaccaagt cattctgaga
     5221 atagtgtatg cggcgaccga gttgctcttg cccggcgtca atacgggata ataccgcgcc
     5281 acatagcaga actttaaaag tgctcatcat tggaaaacgt tcttcggggc gtaaactctc
     5341 aaggatctta ccgctgttga gatccagttc gatgtaaccc actcgtgcac ccaactgatc
     5401 ttcagcatct tttactttca ccagcgtttc tgggtgagca aaaacaggaa ggcaaaatgc
     5461 cgcaaaaaag ggaataaggg cgacacggaa atgttgaata ctcattttag cttccttagc
     5521 tcctgaaaat ctcgataact caaaaaatac gcccggtagt gatcttattt cattatggtg
     5581 aaagttggaa cctcttacgt gccgatcaag tcaaaagcct ccggtcggag gcttttgact
     5641 ttctgctatg gaggtcaggt atgatttaaa tggtcagtta ga
//
