[The description below was written by a language model from this plasmid's Addgene catalogue record and the feature table of its GenBank file.]
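Description:
pGBW-m4046504 is a yeast episomal expression plasmid for producing SARS-CoV-2 nsp6, a non-structural protein encoded within the viral ORF1ab polyprotein. It is an E. coli/S. cerevisiae shuttle vector. In bacteria it replicates from a ColE1/pUC-type origin and is selected with ampicillin through a beta-lactamase gene, which the feature table shows being driven by the cat promoter. A rop coding sequence is also annotated directly downstream of AmpR, although the catalogue lists the plasmid as high copy. Short phage T3Te and T7Te terminators flank the bacterial origin, and a tonB terminator lies next to the resistance cassette, which should insulate these modules from read-through transcription. In yeast, the 2µ origin supports multicopy episomal maintenance. URA3 complements uracil auxotrophy for selection and can be counterselected with 5-FOA.

The insert of roughly 870 bp is a synthetic nsp6 coding sequence recoded for S. cerevisiae codon usage. The feature table does not annotate it as its own feature, but it would occupy the gap between the GAL1 promoter and the tag sequences. Expression is driven by the GAL1 promoter, whose Gal4-binding UAS makes transcription galactose-inducible. A CYC1 terminator region is indicated downstream only by a primer-binding site. The backbone supplies a C-terminal thrombin cleavage site followed by Strep-Tag II, so the protein can be captured on Strep-Tactin resin and the tag then removed by protease. The construct belongs to a set of tagged SARS-CoV-2 protein yeast vectors intended for protein expression and/or purification. The annotated record is 5682 bp, somewhat more than the sum of the listed backbone and insert sizes.
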