Addgene plasmid #145404: pGBW-m4046504
Purpose: Yeast Expression plasmid for SARS-CoV-2 nsp6
Depositing lab: Ginkgo Bioworks & Benjie Chen. Depositing organization: Ginkgo Bioworks.
Backbone
  Vector backbone: AmpR; 2u URA3
  Backbone size w/o insert (bp): 4078
  Vector type: Yeast Expression
  Selectable markers: URA3
Growth in bacteria
  Bacterial resistance: Ampicillin, 100 μg/mL
  Growth temperature: 37°C
  Growth strain: DH5alpha
  Copy number: High Copy
Gene/Insert
  Gene/Insert name: SARS-CoV-2 nsp6
  Species: S. cerevisiae (budding yeast); Severe acute respiratory syndrome coronavirus 2
  Insert size (bp): 869
  Mutation: Saccharomyces cerevisiae recode 1
  Entrez Gene: ORF1ab (a.k.a. GU280_gp01)
  Promoter: pGAL1
  Tag / fusion protein: Cleavable thrombin;StrepII (C terminal on backbone)
  Cloning method: Unknown
Resource information
  A portion of this plasmid was derived from a plasmid made by: GinkgoBioworks
Depositor comments: NCBI Reference Sequence: YP_009725302.1. Created by gene synthesis with Not1 site.
How to cite: pGBW-m4046504 was a gift from Ginkgo Bioworks & Benjie Chen (Addgene plasmid # 145404 ; http://n2t.net/addgene:145404 ; RRID:Addgene_145404)
